Addgene plasmid #196882: pCAG-DIO-basic
Purpose: (Empty Backbone) Used for preparation of double-floxed inverse ORF vectors
Depositing lab: Frank Bradke. Depositing organization: Deutsches Zentrum fuer Neurodegenerative Erkrankungen (DZNE). Publication: Centrosomal microtubule nucleation regulates radial migration of projection neurons independently of polarization in the developing brain. Vinopal S, Dupraz S, Alfadil E, Pietralla T, Bendre S, Stiess M, Falk S, Camargo Ortega G, Maghelli N, Tolic IM, Smejkal J, Gotz M, Bradke F. Neuron. 2023 Apr 19;111(8):1241-1263.e16. doi: 10.1016/j.neuron.2023.01.020. Epub 2023 Feb 15. PubMed 36796357.
Backbone
  Vector backbone: pCAG-lox
  Backbone size (bp): 4758
  Vector type: Mammalian Expression, Cre/Lox ; Dre/Rox
Growth in bacteria
  Bacterial resistance: Ampicillin, 100 μg/mL
  Growth temperature: 37°C
  Growth strain: DH5alpha
  Copy number: High Copy
Gene/Insert
  Gene/Insert name: None
Terms and licenses: Academic/Nonprofit Terms; Industry Terms: Not Available to Industry
How to cite: pCAG-DIO-basic was a gift from Frank Bradke (Addgene plasmid # 196882 ; http://n2t.net/addgene:196882 ; RRID:Addgene_196882)
