[The description below was written by a language model from this plasmid's Addgene catalogue record and pLannotate feature annotations shown in this document.]
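Description:
pCAG-DIO-basic is an empty mammalian expression backbone, built on pCAG-lox, for preparing Cre-dependent "double-floxed inverse ORF" (DIO) constructs. It is a small plasmid of about 4.8 kb that is propagated in E. coli through a high-copy ColE1/pUC-type origin and selected with ampicillin via the β-lactamase gene and its own promoter. An f1 phage origin is also present, along with remnants of a pBluescript-like cloning vector (lacZα and lacI fragments, CAP binding site, lac promoter and operator). No mammalian selection marker or viral elements are annotated, so the plasmid appears suited to direct delivery by transfection or similar means rather than viral packaging.

The expression unit is the CAG promoter, made up of the CMV immediate-early enhancer, the chicken β-actin promoter and a chimeric β-actin/β-globin intron, which gives strong, broad expression in mammalian cells. Immediately downstream lies the DIO switch: a lox2272 and a loxP site in forward orientation, a short gap of roughly 60 bp that presumably serves as the cloning position, and then a lox2272 and a loxP site in reverse orientation. An ORF inserted in antisense orientation between the two pairs stays silent until Cre is supplied. Cre first inverts the cassette through one pair of compatible sites, then excises one of the sites of the other pair, which locks the ORF in the sense orientation under CAG control.

The catalogue entry also lists Dre/Rox as a vector type, but no rox sites are annotated. No polyadenylation signal is annotated downstream of the lox array either, and the record states no insert.
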