Features (pLannotate 1.2.2; 18 found; start..end, strand, type, name):
      6..385     +  enhancer       CMV enhancer: human cytomegalovirus immediate early enhancer
    387..664     +  promoter       chicken β-actin promoter: No description available
    665..1639    +  intron         chimeric intron: chimera between introns from chicken β-actin and rabbit β-globin
   1661..1694    +  protein_bind   lox2272: Cre-mediated recombination occurs in the 8-bp core sequence (GGATACTT). lox2272 sites are compatible with each other, but incompatible with loxP or loxN sites (Lee and Saito, 1988). Cre recombinase
   1695..1744    -  intron         β-globin intron (fragment): internally truncated intron from human β-globin
   1745..1778    +  protein_bind   loxP: Cre-mediated recombination occurs in the 8-bp core sequence (GCATACAT). Cre recombinase
   1842..1875    -  protein_bind   lox2272: Cre-mediated recombination occurs in the 8-bp core sequence (GGATACTT). lox2272 sites are compatible with each other, but incompatible with loxP or loxN sites (Lee and Saito, 1988). Cre recombinase
   1876..1925    -  intron         β-globin intron (fragment): internally truncated intron from human β-globin
   1926..1959    -  protein_bind   loxP: Cre-mediated recombination occurs in the 8-bp core sequence (GCATACAT). Cre recombinase
   1982..2136    +  CDS            lacZα (fragment): LacZα fragment of β-galactosidase; lacZ fragment
   2168..2596    -  rep_origin     f1 ori (sequence partly withheld): f1 bacteriophage origin of replication; arrow indicates direction of (+) strand synthesis
   2622..2726    +  promoter       AmpR promoter: bla
   2727..3587    +  CDS            AmpR: β-lactamase; bla; confers resistance to ampicillin, carbenicillin, and related antibiotics
   3758..4346    +  rep_origin     ori: high-copy-number ColE1/pMB1/pBR322/pUC origin of replication
   4529..4621    +  CDS            lacI (fragment): lac repressor; lacI; The lac repressor binds to the lac operator to inhibit transcription in E. coli. This inhibition can be relieved by adding lactose or isopropyl-β-D-thiogalactopyranoside (IPTG).
   4634..4655    +  protein_bind   CAP binding site: CAP binding activates transcription in the presence of cAMP. E. coli catabolite activator protein
   4670..4700    +  promoter       lac promoter: promoter for the E. coli lac operon
   4708..4724    +  protein_bind   lac operator: The lac repressor binds to the lac operator to inhibit transcription in E. coli. This inhibition can be relieved by adding lactose or isopropyl-β-D-thiogalactopyranoside (IPTG). lac repressor encoded by lacI
>Addgene plasmid #196882 | pCAG-DIO-basic | addgene full sequence | sequence record 391891 | Addgene NGS Result
GATTCGACATTGATTATTGACTAGTTATTAATAGTAATCAATTACGGGGTCATTAGTTCATAGCCCATAT
ATGGAGTTCCGCGTTACATAACTTACGGTAAATGGCCCGCCTGGCTGACCGCCCAACGACCCCCGCCCAT
TGACGTCAATAATGACGTATGTTCCCATAGTAACGCCAATAGGGACTTTCCATTGACGTCAATGGGTGGA
GTATTTACGGTAAACTGCCCACTTGGCAGTACATCAAGTGTATCATATGCCAAGTACGCCCCCTATTGAC
GTCAATGACGGTAAATGGCCCGCCTGGCATTATGCCCAGTACATGACCTTATGGGACTTTCCTACTTGGC
AGTACATCTACGTATTAGTCATCGCTATTACCATGGTCGAGGTGAGCCCCACGTTCTGCTTCACTCTCCC
CATCTCCCCCCCCTCCCCACCCCCAATTTTGTATTTATTTATTTTTTAATTATTTTGTGCAGCGATGGGG
GCGGGGGGGGGGGGGGGGCGCGCGCCAGGCGGGGCGGGGCGGGGCGAGGGGCGGGGCGGGGCGAGGCGGA
GAGGTGCGGCGGCAGCCAATCAGAGCGGCGCGCTCCGAAAGTTTCCTTTTATGGCGAGGCGGCGGCGGCG
GCGGCCCTATAAAAAGCGAAGCGCGCGGCGGGCGGGAGTCGCTGCGCGCTGCCTTCGCCCCGTGCCCCGC
TCCGCCGCCGCCTCGCGCCGCCCGCCCCGGCTCTGACTGACCGCGTTACTCCCACAGGTGAGCGGGCGGG
ACGGCCCTTCTCCTCCGGGCTGTAATTAGCGCTTGGTTTAATGACGGCTTGTTTCTTTTCTGTGGCTGCG
TGAAAGCCTTGAGGGGCTCCGGGAGGGCCCTTTGTGCGGGGGGAGCGGCTCGGGGGGTGCGTGCGTGTGT
GTGTGCGTGGGGAGCGCCGCGTGCGGCTCCGCGCTGCCCGGCGGCTGTGAGCGCTGCGGGCGCGGCGCGG
GGCTTTGTGCGCTCCGCAGTGTGCGCGAGGGGAGCGCGGCCGGGGGCGGTGCCCCGCGGTGCGGGGGGGG
CTGCGAGGGGAACAAAGGCTGCGTGCGGGGTGTGTGCGTGGGGGGGTGAGCAGGGGGTGTGGGCGCGTCG
GTCGGGCTGCAACCCCCCCTGCACCCCCCTCCCCGAGTTGCTGAGCACGGCCCGGCTTCGGGTGCGGGGC
TCCGTACGGGGCGTGGCGCGGGGCTCGCCGTGCCGGGCGGGGGGTGGCGGCAGGTGGGGGTGCCGGGCGG
GGCGGGGCCGCCTCGGGCCGGGGAGGGCTCGGGGGAGGGGCGCGGCGGCCCCCGGAGCGCCGGCGGCTGT
CGAGGCGCGGCGAGCCGCAGCCATTGCCTTTTATGGTAATCGTGCGAGAGGGCGCAGGGACTTCCTTTGT
CCCAAATCTGTGCGGAGCCGAAATCTGGGAGGCGCCGCCGCACCCCCTCTAGCGGGCGCGGGGCGAAGCG
GTGCGGCGCCGGCAGGAAGGAAATGGGCGGGGAGGGCCTTCGTGCGTCGCCGCGCCGCCGTCCCCTTCTC
CCTCTCCAGCCTCGGGGCTGTCCGCGGGGGGACGGCTGCCTTCGGGGGGGACGGGGCAGGGCGGGGTTCG
GCTTCTGGCGTGTGACCGGCGGCTCTAGACCAGGCAGACTCGACTCCGGAATAACTTCGTATAGGATACT
TTATACGAAGTTATGCAGAATGGTAGCTGGATTGTAGCTGCTATTAGCAATATGAAACCTCTTAATAACT
TCGTATAGCATACATTATACGAAGTTATGGCGCGTTACTTGTACAGCTAGAGCAACTAGCTAGCGACGCG
TCACGCCTATGGTGGCCTAGCATAACTTCGTATAAAGTATCCTATACGAAGTTATTTGCCTTAACCCAGA
AATTATCACTGTTATTCTTTAGAATGGTGCAAAGAATAACTTCGTATAATGTATGCTATACGAAGTTATG
AATTCGATATCAAGCGGCCGCCACTGGCCGTCGTTTTACAACGTCGTGACTGGGAAAACCCTGGCGTTAC
CCAACTTAATCGCCTTGCAGCACATCCCCCTTTCGCCAGCTGGCGTAATAGCGAAGAGGCCCGCACCGAT
CGCCCTTCCCAACAGTTGCGCAGCCTGAATGGCGAATGGGAAATTGTAAGCGTTAATATTTTGTTAAAAT
TCGCGTTAAATTTTTGTTAAATCAGCTCATTTTTTAACCAATAGGCCGAAATCGGCAAAATCCCTTATAA
ATCAAAAGAATAGACCGAGATAGGGT
[37 nt withheld, positions 2267-2303]
AAAGAACGTGGACTCCAACGTCAAAGG
[49 nt withheld, positions 2331-2379]
T
[91 nt withheld, positions 2381-2471]
G
[125 nt withheld, positions 2473-2597]
GGTGGCACTTTTCGGGGAAATGTGCGCGGAACCCCTATTTGTTTATTTTTCTAAATACATTCAAATATGT
ATCCGCTCATGAGACAATAACCCTGATAAATGCTTCAATAATATTGAAAAAGGAAGAGTATGAGTATTCA
ACATTTCCGTGTCGCCCTTATTCCCTTTTTTGCGGCATTTTGCCTTCCTGTTTTTGCTCACCCAGAAACG
CTGGTGAAAGTAAAAGATGCTGAAGATCAGTTGGGTGCACGAGTGGGTTACATCGAACTGGATCTCAACA
GCGGTAAGATCCTTGAGAGTTTTCGCCCCGAAGAACGTTTTCCAATGATGAGCACTTTTAAAGTTCTGCT
ATGTGGCGCGGTATTATCCCGTATTGACGCCGGGCAAGAGCAACTCGGTCGCCGCATACACTATTCTCAG
AATGACTTGGTTGAGTACTCACCAGTCACAGAAAAGCATCTTACGGATGGCATGACAGTAAGAGAATTAT
GCAGTGCTGCCATAACCATGAGTGATAACACTGCGGCCAACTTACTTCTGACAACGATCGGAGGACCGAA
GGAGCTAACCGCTTTTTTGCACAACATGGGGGATCATGTAACTCGCCTTGATCGTTGGGAACCGGAGCTG
AATGAAGCCATACCAAACGACGAGCGTGACACCACGATGCCTGTAGCAATGGCAACAACGTTGCGCAAAC
TATTAACTGGCGAACTACTTACTCTAGCTTCCCGGCAACAATTAATAGACTGGATGGAGGCGGATAAAGT
TGCAGGACCACTTCTGCGCTCGGCCCTTCCGGCTGGCTGGTTTATTGCTGATAAATCTGGAGCCGGTGAG
CGTGGGTCTCGCGGTATCATTGCAGCACTGGGGCCAGATGGTAAGCCCTCCCGTATCGTAGTTATCTACA
CGACGGGGAGTCAGGCAACTATGGATGAACGAAATAGACAGATCGCTGAGATAGGTGCCTCACTGATTAA
GCATTGGTAACTGTCAGACCAAGTTTACTCATATATACTTTAGATTGATTTAAAACTTCATTTTTAATTT
AAAAGGATCTAGGTGAAGATCCTTTTTGATAATCTCATGACCAAAATCCCTTAACGTGAGTTTTCGTTCC
ACTGAGCGTCAGACCCCGTAGAAAAGATCAAAGGATCTTCTTGAGATCCTTTTTTTCTGCGCGTAATCTG
CTGCTTGCAAACAAAAAAACCACCGCTACCAGCGGTGGTTTGTTTGCCGGATCAAGAGCTACCAACTCTT
TTTCCGAAGGTAACTGGCTTCAGCAGAGCGCAGATACCAAATACTGTCCTTCTAGTGTAGCCGTAGTTAG
GCCACCACTTCAAGAACTCTGTAGCACCGCCTACATACCTCGCTCTGCTAATCCTGTTACCAGTGGCTGC
TGCCAGTGGCGATAAGTCGTGTCTTACCGGGTTGGACTCAAGACGATAGTTACCGGATAAGGCGCAGCGG
TCGGGCTGAACGGGGGGTTCGTGCACACAGCCCAGCTTGGAGCGAACGACCTACACCGAACTGAGATACC
TACAGCGTGAGCTATGAGAAAGCGCCACGCTTCCCGAAGGGAGAAAGGCGGACAGGTATCCGGTAAGCGG
CAGGGTCGGAACAGGAGAGCGCACGAGGGAGCTTCCAGGGGGAAACGCCTGGTATCTTTATAGTCCTGTC
GGGTTTCGCCACCTCTGACTTGAGCGTCGATTTTTGTGATGCTCGTCAGGGGGGCGGAGCCTATGGAAAA
ACGCCAGCAACGCGGCCTTTTTACGGTTCCTGGCCTTTTGCTGGCCTTTTGCTCACATGTTCTTTCCTGC
GTTATCCCCTGATTCTGTGGATAACCGTATTACCGCCTTTGAGTGAGCTGATACCGCTCGCCGCAGCCGA
ACGACCGAGCGCAGCGAGTCAGTGAGCGAGGAAGCGGAAGAGCGCCCAATACGCAAACCGCCTCTCCCCG
CGCGTTGGCCGATTCATTAATGCAGCTGGCACGACAGGTTTCCCGACTGGAAAGCGGGCAGTGAGCGCAA
CGCAATTAATGTGAGTTAGCTCACTCATTAGGCACCCCAGGCTTTACACTTTATGCTTCCGGCTCGTATG
TTGTGTGGAATTGTGAGCGGATAACAATTTCACACAGGAAACAGCTATGACCATGAGGCGCGCCG
